>Addgene plasmid #215052 | EGFP-Cyclin D3 | addgene full sequence | sequence record 428718 | Addgene NGS Result
CTGCAGCCTGAATATGGGCCAAACAGGATATCTGTGGTAAGCAGTTCCTGCCCCGGCTCAGGGCCAAGAA
CAGATGGAACAGCTGAATATGGGCCAAACAGGATATCTGTGGTAAGCAGTTCCTGCCCCGGCTCAGGGCC
AAGAACAGATGGTCCCCAGATGCGGTCCAGCCCTCAGCAGTTTCTAGAGAACCATCAGATGTTTCCAGGG
TGCCCCAAGGACCTGAAATGACCCTGTGCCTTATTTGAACTAACCAATCAGTTCGCTTCTCGCTTCTGTT
CGCGCGCTTCTGCTCCCCGAGCTCAATAAAAGAGCCCACAACCCCTCACTCGGGGCGCCAGTCCTCCGAT
TGACTGAGTCGCCCGGGTACCCGTGTATCCAATAAACCCTCTTGCAGTTGCATCCGACTTGTGGTCTCGC
TGTTCCTTGGGAGGGTCTCCTCTGAGTGATTGACTACCCGTCAGCGGGGGTCTTTCATTTGGGGGCTCGT
CCGGGATCGGGAGACCCCTGCCCAGGGACCACCGACCCACCACCGGGAGGCAAGCTGGCCAGCAACTTAT
CTGTGTCTGTCCGATTGTCTAGTGTCTATGACTGATTTTATGCGCCTGCGTCGGTACTAGTTAGCTAACT
AGCTCTGTATCTGGCGGACCCGTGGTGGAACTGACGAGTTCTGAACACCCGGCCGCAACCCTGGGAGACG
TCCCAGGGACTTTGGGGGCCGTTTTTGTGGCCCGACCTGAGGAAGGGAGTCGATGTGGAATCCGACCCCG
TCAGGATATGTGGTTCTGGTAGGAGACGAGAACCTAAAACAGTTCCCGCCTCCGTCTGAATTTTTGCTTT
CGGTTTGGAACCGAAGCCGCGCGTCTTGTCTGCTGCAGCGCTGCAGCATCGTTCTGTGTTGTCTCTGTCT
GACTGTGTTTCTGTATTTGTCTGAAAATTAGGGCCAGACTGTTACCACTCCCTTAAGTTTGACCTTAGGT
CACTGGAAAGATGTCGAGCGGATCGCTCACAACCAGTCGGTAGATGTCAAGAAGAGACGTTGGGTTACCT
TCTGCTCTGCAGAATGGCCAACCTTTAACGTCGGATGGCCGCGAGACGGCACCTTTAACCGAGACCTCAT
CACCCAGGTTAAGATCAAGGTCTTTTCACCTGGCCCGCATGGACACCCAGACCAGGTCCCCTACATCGTG
ACCTGGGAAGCCTTGGCTTTTGACCCCCCTCCCTGGGTCAAGCCCTTTGTACACCCTAAGCCTCCGCCTC
CTCTTCCTCCATCCGCCCCGTCTCTCCCCCTTGAACCTCCTCGTTCGACCCCGCCTCGATCCTCCCTTTA
TCCAGCCCTCACTCCTTCTCTAGGCGCCGGCCGGATCCCAGTGTGGTGGTACGCTACCGGTCGCCACCAT
GGTGAGCAAGGGCGAGGAGCTGTTCACCGGGGTGGTGCCCATCCTGGTCGAGCTGGACGGCGACGTAAAC
GGCCACAAGTTCAGCGTGTCCGGCGAGGGCGAGGGCGATGCCACCTACGGCAAGCTGACCCTGAAGTTCA
TCTGCACCACCGGCAAGCTGCCCGTGCCCTGGCCCACCCTCGTGACCACCCTGACCTACGGCGTGCAGTG
CTTCAGCCGCTACCCCGACCACATGAAGCAGCACGACTTCTTCAAGTCCGCCATGCCCGAAGGCTACGTC
CAGGAGCGCACCATCTTCTTCAAGGACGACGGCAACTACAAGACCCGCGCCGAGGTGAAGTTCGAGGGCG
ACACCCTGGTGAACCGCATCGAGCTGAAGGGCATCGACTTCAAGGAGGACGGCAACATCCTGGGGCACAA
GCTGGAGTACAACTACAACAGCCACAACGTCTATATCATGGCCGACAAGCAGAAGAACGGCATCAAGGTG
AACTTCAAGATCCGCCACAACATCGAGGACGGCAGCGTGCAGCTCGCCGACCACTACCAGCAGAACACCC
CCATCGGCGACGGCCCCGTGCTGCTGCCCGACAACCACTACCTGAGCACCCAGTCCGCCCTGAGCAAAGA
CCCCAACGAGAAGCGCGATCACATGGTCCTGCTGGAGTTCGTGACCGCCGCCGGGATCACTCTCGGCATG
GACGAGCTGTACAAGTCCGGACTCAGATCCAGCAGCGAGCTGCTGTGTTGCGAAGGCACCCGGCACGCGC
CCCGGGCCGGGCCGGACCCGCGGCTGCTGGGGGACCAGCGTGTCCTGCAGAGCCTGCTCCGCCTGGAGGA
GCGCTACGTACCCCGCGCCTCCTACTTCCAGTGCGTGCAGCGGGAGATCAAGCCGCACATGCGGAAGATG
CTGGCTTACTGGATGCTGGAGGTATGTGAGGAGCAGCGCTGTGAGGAGGAAGTCTTCCCCCTGGCCATGA
ACTACCTGGATCGCTACCTGTCTTGCGTCCCCACCCGAAAGGCGCAGTTGCAGCTCCTGGGTGCGGTCTG
CATGCTGCTGGCCTCCAAGCTGCGCGAGACCACGCCCCTGACCATCGAAAAACTGTGCATCTACACCGAC
CACGCTGTCTCTCCCCGCCAGTTGCGGGACTGGGAGGTGCTGGTCCTAGGGAAGCTCAAGTGGGACCTGG
CTGCTGTGATTGCACATGATTTCCTGGCCTTCATTCTGCACCGGCTCTCTCTGCCCCGTGACCGACAGGC
CTTGGTCAAAAAGCATGCCCAGACCTTTTTGGCCCTCTGTGCTACAGATTATACCTTTGCCATGTACCCG
CCATCCATGATCGCCACGGGCAGCATTGGGGCTGCAGTGCAAGGCCTGGGTGCCTGCTCCATGTCCGGGG
ATGAGCTCACAGAGCTGCTGGCAGGGATCACTGGCACTGAAGTGGACTGCCTGCGGGCCTGTCAGGAGCA
GATCGAAGCTGCACTCAGGGAGAGCCTCAGGGAAGCCGCTCAGACCAGCTCCAGCCCAGCGCCCAAAGCC
CCCCGGGGCTCCAGCAGCCAAGGGCCCAGCCAGACCAGCACTCCTACAGATGTCACAGCCATACACCTGT
AGCTCGACCCTGTGGAATGTGTGTCAGTTAGGGTGTGGAAAGTCCCCAGGCTCCCCAGCAGGCAGAAGTA
TGCAAAGCATGCATCTCAATTAGTCAGCAACCAGGTGTGGAAAGTCCCCAGGCTCCCCAGCAGGCAGAAG
TATGCAAAGCATGCATCTCAATTAGTCAGCAACCATAGTCCCGCCCCTAACTCCGCCCATCCCGCCCCTA
ACTCCGCCCAGTTCCGCCCATTCTCCGCCCCATGGCTGACTAATTTTTTTTATTTATGCAGAGGCCGAGG
CCGCCTCGGCCTCTGAGCTATTCCAGAAGTAGTGAGGAGGCTTTTTTGGAGGCCTAGGCTTTTGCAAAAA
GCTTACCATGACCGAGTACAAGCCCACGGTGCGCCTCGCCACCCGCGACGACGTCCCCAGGGCCGTACGC
ACCCTCGCCGCCGCGTTCGCCGACTACCCCGCCACGCGCCACACCGTCGATCCGGACCGCCACATCGAGC
GGGTCACCGAGCTGCAAGAACTCTTCCTCACGCGCGTCGGGCTCGACATCGGCAAGGTGTGGGTCGCGGA
CGACGGCGCCGCGGTGGCGGTCTGGACCACGCCGGAGAGCGTCGAAGCGGGGGCGGTGTTCGCCGAGATC
GGCCCGCGCATGGCCGAGTTGAGCGGTTCCCGGCTGGCCGCGCAGCAACAGATGGAAGGCCTCCTGGCGC
CGCACCGGCCCAAGGAGCCCGCGTGGTTCCTGGCCACCGTCGGCGTCTCGCCCGACCACCAGGGCAAGGG
TCTGGGCAGCGCCGTCGTGCTCCCCGGAGTGGAGGCGGCCGAGCGCGCCGGGGTGCCCGCCTTCCTGGAG
ACCTCCGCGCCCCGCAACCTCCCCTTCTACGAGCGGCTCGGCTTCACCGTCACCGCCGACGTCGAGGTGC
CCGAAGGACCGCGCACCTGGTGCATGACCCGCAAGCCCGGTGCCTGACGCCCGCCCCACGACCCGCAGCG
CCCGACCGAAAGGAGCGCACGACCCCATGCATCGATAAAATAAAAGATTTTATTTAGTCTCCAGAAAAAG
GGGGGAATGAAAGACCCCACCTGTAGGTTTGGCAAGCTAGCTTAAGTAACGCCATTTTGCAAGGCATGGA
AAAATACATAACTGAGAATAGAGAAGTTCAGATCAAGGTCAGGAACAGATGGAACAGCTGAATATGGGCC
AAACAGGATATCTGTGGTAAGCAGTTCCTGCCCCGGCTCAGGGCCAAGAACAGATGGAACAGCTGAATAT
GGGCCAAACAGGATATCTGTGGTAAGCAGTTCCTGCCCCGGCTCAGGGCCAAGAACAGATGGTCCCCAGA
TGCGGTCCAGCCCTCAGCAGTTTCTAGAGAACCATCAGATGTTTCCAGGGTGCCCCAAGGACCTGAAATG
ACCCTGTGCCTTATTTGAACTAACCAATCAGTTCGCTTCTCGCTTCTGTTCGCGCGCTTCTGCTCCCCGA
GCTCAATAAAAGAGCCCACAACCCCTCACTCGGGGCGCCAGTCCTCCGATTGACTGAGTCGCCCGGGTAC
CCGTGTATCCAATAAACCCTCTTGCAGTTGCATCCGACTTGTGGTCTCGCTGTTCCTTGGGAGGGTCTCC
TCTGAGTGATTGACTACCCGTCAGCGGGGGTCTTTCACATGCAGCATGTATCAAAATTAATTTGGTTTTT
TTTCTTAAGTATTTACATTAAATGGCCATAGTTGCATTAATGAATCGGCCAACGCGCGGGGAGAGGCGGT
TTGCGTATTGGGCGCTCTTCCGCTTCCTCGCTCACTGACTCGCTGCGCTCGGTCGTTCGGCTGCGGCGAG
CGGTATCAGCTCACTCAAAGGCGGTAATACGGTTATCCACAGAATCAGGGGATAACGCAGGAAAGAACAT
GTGAGCAAAAGGCCAGCAAAAGGCCAGGAACCGTAAAAAGGCCGCGTTGCTGGCGTTTTTCCATAGGCTC
CGCCCCCCTGACGAGCATCACAAAAATCGACGCTCAAGTCAGAGGTGGCGAAACCCGACAGGACTATAAA
GATACCAGGCGTTTCCCCCTGGAAGCTCCCTCGTGCGCTCTCCTGTTCCGACCCTGCCGCTTACCGGATA
CCTGTCCGCCTTTCTCCCTTCGGGAAGCGTGGCGCTTTCTCATAGCTCACGCTGTAGGTATCTCAGTTCG
GTGTAGGTCGTTCGCTCCAAGCTGGGCTGTGTGCACGAACCCCCCGTTCAGCCCGACCGCTGCGCCTTAT
CCGGTAACTATCGTCTTGAGTCCAACCCGGTAAGACACGACTTATCGCCACTGGCAGCAGCCACTGGTAA
CAGGATTAGCAGAGCGAGGTATGTAGGCGGTGCTACAGAGTTCTTGAAGTGGTGGCCTAACTACGGCTAC
ACTAGAAGAACAGTATTTGGTATCTGCGCTCTGCTGAAGCCAGTTACCTTCGGAAAAAGAGTTGGTAGCT
CTTGATCCGGCAAACAAACCACCGCTGGTAGCGGTGGTTTTTTTGTTTGCAAGCAGCAGATTACGCGCAG
AAAAAAAGGATCTCAAGAAGATCCTTTGATCTTTTCTACGGGGTCTGACGCTCAGTGGAACGAAAACTCA
CGTTAAGGGATTTTGGTCATGAGATTATCAAAAAGGATCTTCACCTAGATCCTTTTGCGGCCGCAAATCA
ATCTAAAGTATATATGAGTAAACTTGGTCTGACAGTTACCAATGCTTAATCAGTGAGGCACCTATCTCAG
CGATCTGTCTATTTCGTTCATCCATAGTTGCCTGACTCCCCGTCGTGTAGATAACTACGATACGGGAGGG
CTTACCATCTGGCCCCAGTGCTGCAATGATACCGCGAGACCCACGCTCACCGGCTCCAGATTTATCAGCA
ATAAACCAGCCAGCCGGAAGGGCCGAGCGCAGAAGTGGTCCTGCAACTTTATCCGCCTCCATCCAGTCTA
TTAATTGTTGCCGGGAAGCTAGAGTAAGTAGTTCGCCAGTTAATAGTTTGCGCAACGTTGTTGCCATTGC
TACAGGCATCGTGGTGTCACGCTCGTCGTTTGGTATGGCTTCATTCAGCTCCGGTTCCCAACGATCAAGG
CGAGTTACATGATCCCCCATGTTGTGCAAAAAAGCGGTTAGCTCCTTCGGTCCTCCGATCGTTGTCAGAA
GTAAGTTGGCCGCAGTGTTATCACTCATGGTTATGGCAGCACTGCATAATTCTCTTACTGTCATGCCATC
CGTAAGATGCTTTTCTGTGACTGGTGAGTACTCAACCAAGTCATTCTGAGAATAGTGTATGCGGCGACCG
AGTTGCTCTTGCCCGGCGTCAATACGGGATAATACCGCGCCACATAGCAGAACTTTAAAAGTGCTCATCA
TTGGAAAACGTTCTTCGGGGCGAAAACTCTCAAGGATCTTACCGCTGTTGAGATCCAGTTCGATGTAACC
CACTCGTGCACCCAACTGATCTTCAGCATCTTTTACTTTCACCAGCGTTTCTGGGTGAGCAAAAACAGGA
AGGCAAAATGCCGCAAAAAAGGGAATAAGGGCGACACGGAAATGTTGAATACTCATACTCTTCCTTTTTC
AATATTATTGAAGCATTTATCAGGGTTATTGTCTCATGAGCGGATACATATTTGAATGTATTTAGAAAAA
TAAACAAATAGGGGTTCCGCGCACATTTCCCCGAAAAGTGCCAC
Features (pLannotate 1.2.2; 13 found; start..end, strand, type, name):
      8..477     +  LTR            LTR: long terminal repeat from Moloney murine leukemia virus
    601..875     +  misc_feature   MESV Ψ (fragment): packaging signal of murine embryonic stem cell virus
    942..1358    +  CDS            gag (truncated): truncated Moloney murine leukemia virus (MMLV) gag gene lacking the start codon
   1399..2115    +  CDS            EGFP: EGFP is a basic (constitutively fluorescent) green fluorescent protein published in 1996, derived from Aequorea victoria. It is reported to be a rapidly-maturing weak dimer with moderate acid sensitivity.
   2137..3009    +  CDS            CCND3: CCND3_HUMAN - Experimental evidence at protein level: Swiss-Prot protein existence level 1. Regulatory component of the cyclin D3-CDK4 (DC) complex that phosphorylates and inhibits members of the retinoblastoma (RB) protein family including RB1 and regulates the cell-cycle during G(1)/S transition. Phosphorylation of RB1 allows dissociation of the transcription factor E2F from the RB/E2F complex and the subsequent transcription of E2F target genes which are responsible for the progression through the G(1) phase. Hypophosphorylates RB1 in early G(1) phase. Cyclin D-CDK4 complexes are major inte
   3029..3358    +  promoter       SV40 promoter: SV40 enhancer and early promoter
   3368..3967    +  CDS            PuroR: puromycin N-acetyltransferase; pac from Streptomyces alboniger; confers resistance to puromycin
   4066..4187    +  LTR            3' LTR (ΔU3) (fragment): self-inactivating 3' long terminal repeat (LTR) from Moloney murine leukemia virus
   4188..4657    +  LTR            LTR: long terminal repeat from Moloney murine leukemia virus
   4723..4775    -  CDS            lacI (fragment): lac repressor; lacI; The lac repressor binds to the lac operator to inhibit transcription in E. coli. This inhibition can be relieved by adding lactose or isopropyl-β-D-thiogalactopyranoside (IPTG).
   4958..5546    -  rep_origin     ori: high-copy-number ColE1/pMB1/pBR322/pUC origin of replication
   5706..6566    -  CDS            AmpR: β-lactamase; bla; confers resistance to ampicillin, carbenicillin, and related antibiotics
   6567..6671    -  promoter       AmpR promoter: bla
