[The description below was written by a language model from this plasmid's Addgene catalogue record and pLannotate feature annotations shown in this document.]
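Description:
EGFP-Cyclin D3 is a pBABE-based Moloney murine leukemia virus retroviral vector of about 6.7 kb for stable expression of a fluorescently tagged human cyclin D3 in mammalian cells. In bacteria it is maintained through a high-copy ColE1/pUC-type origin and selected with ampicillin via the β-lactamase gene and its native promoter. A recombination-tolerant strain is the recorded host, which is usual for plasmids carrying repeated LTR sequences.

The proviral region is bounded by MMLV long terminal repeats. Downstream of the 5′ LTR lie a packaging signal (annotated as an MESV Ψ fragment) and a truncated gag segment lacking its start codon. Together these allow the genomic RNA to be efficiently encapsidated when the plasmid is introduced into a packaging cell line that supplies the viral proteins in trans. The 5′ LTR also serves as the promoter for the payload, an EGFP coding sequence followed after a short linker region by the human CCND3 open reading frame, giving an N-terminal EGFP fusion to cyclin D3. Behind the fusion, an internal SV40 enhancer/early promoter drives puromycin N-acetyltransferase, so transduced cells can be selected with puromycin. The annotation software labels a short stretch before the 3′ LTR as a ΔU3 fragment, but a full-length LTR follows it, consistent with a conventional rather than self-inactivating pBABE design. A small lacI fragment in the backbone appears to be a cloning remnant.

Cyclin D3 is the regulatory partner of CDK4 in G1/S control through RB phosphorylation. The construct comes from work on CDK-independent roles of D-type cyclins in DNA mismatch repair, and the EGFP tag would suit visualising or tracking the protein in stably transduced cells.
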