Addgene plasmid #215052: EGFP-Cyclin D3
Purpose: Expresses EGFP-Cyclin D3 in mammalian cells from a retroviral vector.
Depositing lab: Michele Pagano. Depositing organization: NYU Grossman School of Medicine. Publication: CDK-independent role of D-type cyclins in regulating DNA mismatch repair. Rona G, Miwatani-Minter B, Zhang Q, Goldberg HV, Kerzhnerman MA, Howard JB, Simoneschi D, Lane E, Hobbs JW, Sassani E, Wang AA, Keegan S, Laverty DJ, Piett CG, Pongor LS, Xu ML, Andrade J, Thomas A, Sicinski P, Askenazi M, Ueberheide B, Fenyo D, Nagel ZD, Pagano M. Mol Cell. 2024 Feb 29:S1097-2765(24)00129-1. doi: 10.1016/j.molcel.2024.02.010. PubMed 38458201.
Backbone
  Vector backbone: pBABE
  Vector type: Mammalian Expression, Retroviral
  Selectable markers: Puromycin
Growth in bacteria
  Bacterial resistance: Ampicillin, 100 μg/mL
  Growth temperature: 37°C
  Growth strain: NEB Stable
  Copy number: High Copy
Gene/Insert
  Gene/Insert name: CCND3
  Species: H. sapiens (human)
  Entrez Gene: CCND3
  Promoter: LTR
  Tag / fusion protein: EGFP (N terminal on insert)
  Cloning method: Unknown
  Sequencing primers: 5′ pBABE 5'; 3′ pBABE 3'
Terms and licenses: Academic/Nonprofit Terms; Industry Terms: Not Available to Industry
How to cite: EGFP-Cyclin D3 was a gift from Michele Pagano (Addgene plasmid # 215052 ; http://n2t.net/addgene:215052 ; RRID:Addgene_215052)
